Addgene plasmid #147722: pGEX-6P-1-HsNot3_666-753_U
Purpose: Bacterial Expression of HsNot3_666-753
Depositing lab: Elisa Izaurralde. Depositing organization: Max Planck Institute for Developmental Biology. Publication: Structure and assembly of the NOT module of the human CCR4-NOT complex. Boland A, Chen Y, Raisch T, Jonas S, Kuzuoglu-Ozturk D, Wohlbold L, Weichenrieder O, Izaurralde E. Nat Struct Mol Biol. 2013 Nov;20(11):1289-97. doi: 10.1038/nsmb.2681. Epub 2013 Oct 13. PubMed 24121232.
Backbone
  Vector backbone: pGEX-6P-1
  Vector type: Bacterial Expression
Growth in bacteria
  Bacterial resistance: Ampicillin, 100 μg/mL
  Growth temperature: 37°C
  Growth strain: DH5alpha
  Copy number: Low Copy
Gene/Insert
  Gene/Insert name: HsNot3_666-753 (alt name: CNOT3 cloned from a Kazusa clone : KIAA0691)
  Species: H. sapiens (human)
  Mutation: two silent mutations compared to the sequence given by NCBI: NM_014516.3.
  Entrez Gene: CNOT3 (a.k.a. IDDSADF, LENG2, NOT3, NOT3H)
  Cloning method: Unknown
Terms and licenses: Academic/Nonprofit Terms; Industry Terms: Not Available to Industry
Depositor comments: Plasmids from this collection were made available to the research community and donated after the lab closed. Please note that the sequence provided by the depositing laboratory may be theoretical/predicted or based on Sanger sequencing results. There may be discrepancies between sequencing results obtained by Addgene and the depositor sequence. If an Addgene verified sequence is not available, please contact before placing your order to request that our lab fully sequence the plasmid.
How to cite: pGEX-6P-1-HsNot3_666-753_U was a gift from Elisa Izaurralde (Addgene plasmid # 147722 ; http://n2t.net/addgene:147722 ; RRID:Addgene_147722)
