[The description below was written by a language model from this plasmid's Addgene catalogue record and pLannotate feature annotations shown in this document.]
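Description:
pGEX-6P-1-HsNot3_666-753_U is a bacterial expression plasmid of about 5.2 kb built on the pGEX-6P-1 backbone. It produces a C-terminal fragment of human CNOT3 (NOT3), residues 666–753, as a fusion to glutathione S-transferase. The plasmid replicates in E. coli from a ColE1/pMB1-type origin and is selected with ampicillin through the β-lactamase (AmpR) gene and its own promoter. The catalogue lists it as low copy. Short rop and bom fragments and a lacZα remnant with its lac promoter, operator and CAP site are backbone leftovers and play no part in expression of the insert.

Expression is driven by the strong hybrid tac promoter followed by a lac operator. The plasmid also carries lacI under the lacIq promoter, so transcription is repressed until it is induced with IPTG. The open reading frame starts with Schistosoma japonicum GST and continues in frame into the CNOT3 segment. The annotation tool matched this segment to the mouse Cnot3 entry, but the record gives the insert as human, derived from a Kazusa cDNA clone and carrying two silent changes relative to the NCBI reference. pGEX-6P vectors normally have a PreScission protease site between GST and the insert for tag removal, although the feature table does not annotate it. The cloning method is not recorded.

CNOT3 is a subunit of the CCR4-NOT deadenylase complex. The associated publication concerns the structure and assembly of the complex's NOT module, so the construct probably served to make recombinant protein for glutathione-affinity purification, interaction assays or structural work. The depositor sequence may be theoretical rather than fully verified.
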