Features (pLannotate 1.2.2; 17 found; start..end, strand, type, name):
      6..107     -  CDS            yciV (fragment): RNAAM_ECOLI - Also known as trpH From Escherichia coli (strain K12).
    183..211     +  promoter       tac promoter: strong E. coli promoter; hybrid between the trp and lac UV5 promoters
    219..235     +  protein_bind   lac operator: The lac repressor binds to the lac operator to inhibit transcription in E. coli. This inhibition can be relieved by adding lactose or isopropyl-β-D-thiogalactopyranoside (IPTG). lac repressor encoded by lacI
    258..911     +  CDS            GST26_SCHJA: Experimental evidence at protein level: Swiss-Prot protein existence level 1. GST isoenzymes appear to play a central role in the parasite detoxification system. Other functions are also suspected including a role in increasing the solubility of haematin in the parasite gut. From Schistosoma japonicum (Blood fluke).
    903..1214    +  CDS            Cnot3 (fragment): CNOT3_MOUSE - Also known as Not3. Experimental evidence at protein level: Swiss-Prot protein existence level 1. Component of the CCR4-NOT complex which is one of the major cellular mRNA deadenylases and is linked to various cellular processes including bulk mRNA degradation, miRNA-mediated repression, translational repression during translational initiation and general transcription regulation. Additional complex functions may be a consequence of its influence on mRNA expression. May be involved in metabolic regulation; may be involved in recruitment of the CCR4-NOT complex to deadenylation ta
   1250..1289    +  CDS            rop (fragment): Rop protein, which maintains plasmids at low copy number; rop
   1391..1431    +  misc_feature   bom (fragment): basis of mobility region from pBR322
   1536..1640    +  promoter       AmpR promoter: bla
   1641..2501    +  CDS            AmpR: β-lactamase; bla; confers resistance to ampicillin, carbenicillin, and related antibiotics
   2672..3260    +  rep_origin     ori: high-copy-number ColE1/pMB1/pBR322/pUC origin of replication
   3446..3497    -  misc_feature   bom (fragment): basis of mobility region from pBR322
   3504..3581    +  promoter       lacIq promoter: lacI (mutant); In the lacIq allele, a single base change in the promoter boosts expression of the lacI gene about 10-fold.
   3582..4664    +  CDS            lacI: lac repressor; lacI; The lac repressor binds to the lac operator to inhibit transcription in E. coli. This inhibition can be relieved by adding lactose or isopropyl-β-D-thiogalactopyranoside (IPTG).
   4677..4698    +  protein_bind   CAP binding site: CAP binding activates transcription in the presence of cAMP. E. coli catabolite activator protein
   4713..4743    +  promoter       lac promoter: promoter for the E. coli lac operon
   4751..4767    +  protein_bind   lac operator: The lac repressor binds to the lac operator to inhibit transcription in E. coli. This inhibition can be relieved by adding lactose or isopropyl-β-D-thiogalactopyranoside (IPTG). lac repressor encoded by lacI
   4787..4960    +  CDS            lacZα: LacZα fragment of β-galactosidase; lacZ fragment
>Addgene plasmid #147722 | pGEX-6P-1-HsNot3_666-753_U | depositor full sequence | sequence record 290169 | Full Sequence
ACGTTATCGACTGCACGGTGCACCAATGCTTCTGGCGTCAGGCAGCCATCGGAAGCTGTGGTATGGCTGT
GCAGGTCGTAAATCACTGCATAATTCGTGTCGCTCAAGGCGCACTCCCGTTCTGGATAATGTTTTTTGCG
CCGACATCATAACGGTTCTGGCAAATATTCTGAAATGAGCTGTTGACAATTAATCATCGGCTCGTATAAT
GTGTGGAATTGTGAGCGGATAACAATTTCACACAGGAAACAGTATTCATGTCCCCTATACTAGGTTATTG
GAAAATTAAGGGCCTTGTGCAACCCACTCGACTTCTTTTGGAATATCTTGAAGAAAAATATGAAGAGCAT
TTGTATGAGCGCGATGAAGGTGATAAATGGCGAAACAAAAAGTTTGAATTGGGTTTGGAGTTTCCCAATC
TTCCTTATTATATTGATGGTGATGTTAAATTAACACAGTCTATGGCCATCATACGTTATATAGCTGACAA
GCACAACATGTTGGGTGGTTGTCCAAAAGAGCGTGCAGAGATTTCAATGCTTGAAGGAGCGGTTTTGGAT
ATTAGATACGGTGTTTCGAGAATTGCATATAGTAAAGACTTTGAAACTCTCAAAGTTGATTTTCTTAGCA
AGCTACCTGAAATGCTGAAAATGTTCGAAGATCGTTTATGTCATAAAACATATTTAAATGGTGATCATGT
AACCCATCCTGACTTCATGTTGTATGACGCTCTTGATGTTGTTTTATACATGGACCCAATGTGCCTGGAT
GCGTTCCCAAAATTAGTTTGTTTTAAAAAACGTATTGAAGCTATCCCACAAATTGATAAGTACTTGAAAT
CCAGCAAGTATATAGCATGGCCTTTGCAGGGCTGGCAAGCCACGTTTGGTGGTGGCGACCATCCTCCAAA
ATCGGATCTGGAAGTTCTGTTCCAGGGGCCCCTGGGATCCCTGTCGACCGAGACACTCTTCTTCATCTTC
TACTATCTGGAGGGCACTAAGGCACAGTATCTGGCAGCCAAGGCCCTAAAGAAGCAGTCATGGCGATTCC
ACACCAAGTACATGATGTGGTTCCAGAGGCACGAGGAGCCCAAGACCATCACTGACGAGTTTGAGCAGGG
CACCTACATCTACTTTGACTACGAGAAGTGGGGCCAGCGGAAGAAGGAAGGCTTCACCTTTGAGTACCGC
TACCTGGAGGACCGGGACCTCCAGTAACTCGAGCGGCCGCATCGTGACTGACTGACGATCTGCCTCGCGC
GTTTCGGTGATGACGGTGAAAACCTCTGACACATGCAGCTCCCGGAGACGGTCACAGCTTGTCTGTAAGC
GGATGCCGGGAGCAGACAAGCCCGTCAGGGCGCGTCAGCGGGTGTTGGCGGGTGTCGGGGCGCAGCCATG
ACCCAGTCACGTAGCGATAGCGGAGTGTATAATTCTTGAAGACGAAAGGGCCTCGTGATACGCCTATTTT
TATAGGTTAATGTCATGATAATAATGGTTTCTTAGACGTCAGGTGGCACTTTTCGGGGAAATGTGCGCGG
AACCCCTATTTGTTTATTTTTCTAAATACATTCAAATATGTATCCGCTCATGAGACAATAACCCTGATAA
ATGCTTCAATAATATTGAAAAAGGAAGAGTATGAGTATTCAACATTTCCGTGTCGCCCTTATTCCCTTTT
TTGCGGCATTTTGCCTTCCTGTTTTTGCTCACCCAGAAACGCTGGTGAAAGTAAAAGATGCTGAAGATCA
GTTGGGTGCACGAGTGGGTTACATCGAACTGGATCTCAACAGCGGTAAGATCCTTGAGAGTTTTCGCCCC
GAAGAACGTTTTCCAATGATGAGCACTTTTAAAGTTCTGCTATGTGGCGCGGTATTATCCCGTGTTGACG
CCGGGCAAGAGCAACTCGGTCGCCGCATACACTATTCTCAGAATGACTTGGTTGAGTACTCACCAGTCAC
AGAAAAGCATCTTACGGATGGCATGACAGTAAGAGAATTATGCAGTGCTGCCATAACCATGAGTGATAAC
ACTGCGGCCAACTTACTTCTGACAACGATCGGAGGACCGAAGGAGCTAACCGCTTTTTTGCACAACATGG
GGGATCATGTAACTCGCCTTGATCGTTGGGAACCGGAGCTGAATGAAGCCATACCAAACGACGAGCGTGA
CACCACGATGCCTGCAGCAATGGCAACAACGTTGCGCAAACTATTAACTGGCGAACTACTTACTCTAGCT
TCCCGGCAACAATTAATAGACTGGATGGAGGCGGATAAAGTTGCAGGACCACTTCTGCGCTCGGCCCTTC
CGGCTGGCTGGTTTATTGCTGATAAATCTGGAGCCGGTGAGCGTGGGTCTCGCGGTATCATTGCAGCACT
GGGGCCAGATGGTAAGCCCTCCCGTATCGTAGTTATCTACACGACGGGGAGTCAGGCAACTATGGATGAA
CGAAATAGACAGATCGCTGAGATAGGTGCCTCACTGATTAAGCATTGGTAACTGTCAGACCAAGTTTACT
CATATATACTTTAGATTGATTTAAAACTTCATTTTTAATTTAAAAGGATCTAGGTGAAGATCCTTTTTGA
TAATCTCATGACCAAAATCCCTTAACGTGAGTTTTCGTTCCACTGAGCGTCAGACCCCGTAGAAAAGATC
AAAGGATCTTCTTGAGATCCTTTTTTTCTGCGCGTAATCTGCTGCTTGCAAACAAAAAAACCACCGCTAC
CAGCGGTGGTTTGTTTGCCGGATCAAGAGCTACCAACTCTTTTTCCGAAGGTAACTGGCTTCAGCAGAGC
GCAGATACCAAATACTGTCCTTCTAGTGTAGCCGTAGTTAGGCCACCACTTCAAGAACTCTGTAGCACCG
CCTACATACCTCGCTCTGCTAATCCTGTTACCAGTGGCTGCTGCCAGTGGCGATAAGTCGTGTCTTACCG
GGTTGGACTCAAGACGATAGTTACCGGATAAGGCGCAGCGGTCGGGCTGAACGGGGGGTTCGTGCACACA
GCCCAGCTTGGAGCGAACGACCTACACCGAACTGAGATACCTACAGCGTGAGCTATGAGAAAGCGCCACG
CTTCCCGAAGGGAGAAAGGCGGACAGGTATCCGGTAAGCGGCAGGGTCGGAACAGGAGAGCGCACGAGGG
AGCTTCCAGGGGGAAACGCCTGGTATCTTTATAGTCCTGTCGGGTTTCGCCACCTCTGACTTGAGCGTCG
ATTTTTGTGATGCTCGTCAGGGGGGCGGAGCCTATGGAAAAACGCCAGCAACGCGGCCTTTTTACGGTTC
CTGGCCTTTTGCTGGCCTTTTGCTCACATGTTCTTTCCTGCGTTATCCCCTGATTCTGTGGATAACCGTA
TTACCGCCTTTGAGTGAGCTGATACCGCTCGCCGCAGCCGAACGACCGAGCGCAGCGAGTCAGTGAGCGA
GGAAGCGGAAGAGCGCCTGATGCGGTATTTTCTCCTTACGCATCTGTGCGGTATTTCACACCGCATAAAT
TCCGACACCATCGAATGGTGCAAAACCTTTCGCGGTATGGCATGATAGCGCCCGGAAGAGAGTCAATTCA
GGGTGGTGAATGTGAAACCAGTAACGTTATACGATGTCGCAGAGTATGCCGGTGTCTCTTATCAGACCGT
TTCCCGCGTGGTGAACCAGGCCAGCCACGTTTCTGCGAAAACGCGGGAAAAAGTGGAAGCGGCGATGGCG
GAGCTGAATTACATTCCCAACCGCGTGGCACAACAACTGGCGGGCAAACAGTCGTTGCTGATTGGCGTTG
CCACCTCCAGTCTGGCCCTGCACGCGCCGTCGCAAATTGTCGCGGCGATTAAATCTCGCGCCGATCAACT
GGGTGCCAGCGTGGTGGTGTCGATGGTAGAACGAAGCGGCGTCGAAGCCTGTAAAGCGGCGGTGCACAAT
CTTCTCGCGCAACGCGTCAGTGGGCTGATCATTAACTATCCGCTGGATGACCAGGATGCCATTGCTGTGG
AAGCTGCCTGCACTAATGTTCCGGCGTTATTTCTTGATGTCTCTGACCAGACACCCATCAACAGTATTAT
TTTCTCCCATGAAGACGGTACGCGACTGGGCGTGGAGCATCTGGTCGCATTGGGTCACCAGCAAATCGCG
CTGTTAGCGGGCCCATTAAGTTCTGTCTCGGCGCGTCTGCGTCTGGCTGGCTGGCATAAATATCTCACTC
GCAATCAAATTCAGCCGATAGCGGAACGGGAAGGCGACTGGAGTGCCATGTCCGGTTTTCAACAAACCAT
GCAAATGCTGAATGAGGGCATCGTTCCCACTGCGATGCTGGTTGCCAACGATCAGATGGCGCTGGGCGCA
ATGCGCGCCATTACCGAGTCCGGGCTGCGCGTTGGTGCGGATATCTCGGTAGTGGGATACGACGATACCG
AAGACAGCTCATGTTATATCCCGCCGTCAACCACCATCAAACAGGATTTTCGCCTGCTGGGGCAAACCAG
CGTGGACCGCTTGCTGCAACTCTCTCAGGGCCAGGCGGTGAAGGGCAATCAGCTGTTGCCCGTCTCACTG
GTGAAAAGAAAAACCACCCTGGCGCCCAATACGCAAACCGCCTCTCCCCGCGCGTTGGCCGATTCATTAA
TGCAGCTGGCACGACAGGTTTCCCGACTGGAAAGCGGGCAGTGAGCGCAACGCAATTAATGTGAGTTAGC
TCACTCATTAGGCACCCCAGGCTTTACACTTTATGCTTCCGGCTCGTATGTTGTGTGGAATTGTGAGCGG
ATAACAATTTCACACAGGAAACAGCTATGACCATGATTACGGATTCACTGGCCGTCGTTTTACAACGTCG
TGACTGGGAAAACCCTGGCGTTACCCAACTTAATCGCCTTGCAGCACATCCCCCTTTCGCCAGCTGGCGT
AATAGCGAAGAGGCCCGCACCGATCGCCCTTCCCAACAGTTGCGCAGCCTGAATGGCGAATGGCGCTTTG
CCTGGTTTCCGGCACCAGAAGCGGTGCCGGAAAGCTGGCTGGAGTGCGATCTTCCTGAGGCCGATACTGT
CGTCGTCCCCTCAAACTGGCAGATGCACGGTTACGATGCGCCCATCTACACCAACGTAACCTATCCCATT
ACGGTCAATCCGCCGTTTGTTCCCACGGAGAATCCGACGGGTTGTTACTCGCTCACATTTAATGTTGATG
AAAGCTGGCTACAGGAAGGCCAGACGCGAATTATTTTTGATGGCGTTGGAATT
